>Addgene plasmid #178437 | pFUW-TetO-Txnip | addgene full sequence | sequence record 352059 | Addgene NGS Result
TAGATCTCGAGTTTACCACTCCCTATCAGTGATAGAGAAAAGTGAAAGTCGAGTTTACCACTCCCTATCA
GTGATAGAGAAAAGTGAAAGTCGAGTTTACCACTCCCTATCAGTGATAGAGAAAAGTGAAAGTCGAGTTT
ACCACTCCCTATCAGTGATAGAGAAAAGTGAAAGTCGAGTTTACCACTCCCTATCAGTGATAGAGAAAAG
TGAAAGTCGAGTTTACCACTCCCTATCAGTGATAGAGAAAAGTGAAAGTCGAGTTTACCACTCCCTATCA
GTGATAGAGAAAAGTGAAAGTCGAGCTCGGTACCCGGGTCGAGGTAGGCGTGTACGGTGGGAGGCCTATA
TAAGCAGAGCTCGTTTAGTGAACCGTCAGATCGCCTGGAGACGCCATCCACGCTGTTTTGACCTCCATAG
AAGACACCGGGACCGATCCAGCCTCCGCGGCCCCGAATTCACCGGTTCTAGCATGGTGATGTTCAAGAAG
ATCAAGTCTTTTGAGGTGGTCTTCAACGACCCCGAGAAGGTGTACGGCAGCGGGGAGAAGGTGGCCGGAC
GGGTAATAGTGGAAGTGTGTGAAGTTACCCGAGTCAAAGCCGTCAGGATCCTGGCTTGCGGCGTGGCCAA
GGTCCTGTGGATGCAAGGGTCTCAGCAGTGCAAACAGACTTTGGACTACTTGCGCTATGAAGACACACTT
CTCCTAGAAGAGCAGCCTACAGCAGGTGAGAACGAGATGGTGATCATGAGGCCTGGAAACAAATATGAGT
ACAAGTTCGGCTTCGAGCTTCCTCAAGGGCCCCTGGGAACATCCTTTAAAGGAAAATATGGTTGCGTAGA
CTACTGGGTGAAGGCTTTTCTCGATCGCCCCAGCCAGCCAACTCAAGAGGCAAAGAAAAACTTCGAAGTG
ATGGATCTAGTGGATGTCAATACCCCTGACTTAATGGCACCAGTGTCTGCCAAAAAGGAGAAGAAAGTTT
CCTGCAAGTTCATTCCTGATGGACGTGTGTCAGTCTCTGCTCGAATTGACAGAAAAGGATTCTGTGAAGG
TGATGACATCTCCATCCATGCTGACTTTGAGAACACGTGTTCCCGAATCGTGGTCCCCAAAGCGGCTATT
GTGGCCCGACACACTTACCTTGCCAATGGCCAGACCAAAGTGTTCACTCAGAAGCTGTCCTCAGTCAGAG
GCAATCACATTATCTCAGGGACTTGCGCATCTTGGCGTGGCAAGAGCCTCAGAGTGCAGAAGATCAGACC
ATCCATCCTGGGCTGCAACATCCTCAAAGTCGAATACTCCTTGCTGATCTACGTCAGTGTCCCTGGCTCC
AAGAAAGTCATCCTTGATCTGCCCCTAGTGATTGGCAGCAGGTCTGGTCTGAGCAGCCGGACATCCAGCA
TGGCCAGCCGGACGAGCTCTGAGATGAGCTGGATAGACCTAAACATCCCAGATACCCCAGAAGCTCCTCC
TTGCTATATGGACATCATTCCTGAAGATCACAGACTAGAGAGCCCCACCACCCCTCTGCTGGATGATGTG
GACGACTCTCAAGACAGCCCTATCTTTATGTACGCCCCTGAGTTCCAGTTCATGCCCCCACCCACTTACA
CTGAGGTGGATCCGTGCGTCCTTAACAACAACAACAACAACAACGTGCAGTGATCTAGCTTCGAAGATAT
CAAGCTTATCGATAATCAACCTCTGGATTACAAAATTTGTGAAAGATTGACTGGTATTCTTAACTATGTT
GCTCCTTTTACGCTATGTGGATACGCTGCTTTAATGCCTTTGTATCATGCTATTGCTTCCCGTATGGCTT
TCATTTTCTCCTCCTTGTATAAATCCTGGTTGCTGTCTCTTTATGAGGAGTTGTGGCCCGTTGTCAGGCA
ACGTGGCGTGGTGTGCACTGTGTTTGCTGACGCAACCCCCACTGGTTGGGGCATTGCCACCACCTGTCAG
CTCCTTTCCGGGACTTTCGCTTTCCCCCTCCCTATTGCCACGGCGGAACTCATCGCCGCCTGCCTTGCCC
GCTGCTGGACAGGGGCTCGGCTGTTGGGCACTGACAATTCCGTGGTGTTGTCGGGGAAATCATCGTCCTT
TCCTTGGCTGCTCGCCTGTGTTGCCACCTGGATTCTGCGCGGGACGTCCTTCTGCTACGTCCCTTCGGCC
CTCAATCCAGCGGACCTTCCTTCCCGCGGCCTGCTGCCGGCTCTGCGGCCTCTTCCGCGTCTTCGCCTTC
GCCCTCAGACGAGTCGGATCTCCCTTTGGGCCGCCTCCCCGCATCGATACCGTCGACCTCGAGACCTAGA
AAAACATGGAGCAATCACAAGTAGCAATACAGCAGCTACCAATGCTGATTGTGCCTGGCTAGAAGCACAA
GAGGAGGAGGAGGTGGGTTTTCCAGTCACACCTCAGGTACCTTTAAGACCAATGACTTACAAGGCAGCTG
TAGATCTTAGCCACTTTTTAAAAGAAAAGGGGGGACTGGAAGGGCTAATTCACTCCCAACGAAGACAAGA
TATCCTTGATCTGTGGATCTACCACACACAAGGCTACTTCCCTGATTGGCAGAACTACACACCAGGGCCA
GGGATCAGATATCCACTGACCTTTGGATGGTGCTACAAGCTAGTACCAGTTGAGCAAGAGAAGGTAGAAG
AAGCCAATGAAGGAGAGAACACCCGCTTGTTACACCCTGTGAGCCTGCATGGGATGGATGACCCGGAGAG
AGAAGTATTAGAGTGGAGGTTTGACAGCCGCCTAGCATTTCATCACATGGCCCGAGAGCTGCATCCGGAC
TGTACTGGGTCTCTCTGGTTAGACCAGATCTGAGCCTGGGAGCTCTCTGGCTAACTAGGGAACCCACTGC
TTAAGCCTCAATAAAGCTTGCCTTGAGTGCTTCAAGTAGTGTGTGCCCGTCTGTTGTGTGACTCTGGTAA
CTAGAGATCCCTCAGACCCTTTTAGTCAGTGTGGAAAATCTCTAGCAGGGCCCGTTTAAACCCGCTGATC
AGCCTCGACTGTGCCTTCTAGTTGCCAGCCATCTGTTGTTTGCCCCTCCCCCGTGCCTTCCTTGACCCTG
GAAGGTGCCACTCCCACTGTCCTTTCCTAATAAAATGAGGAAATTGCATCGCATTGTCTGAGTAGGTGTC
ATTCTATTCTGGGGGGTGGGGTGGGGCAGGACAGCAAGGGGGAGGATTGGGAAGACAATAGCAGGCATGC
TGGGGATGCGGTGGGCTCTATGGCTTCTGAGGCGGAAAGAACCAGCTGGGGCTCTAGGGGGTATCCCC
[124 nt withheld, positions 3289-3412]
C
[91 nt withheld, positions 3414-3504]
A
[49 nt withheld, positions 3506-3554]
CCTTTGACGTTGGAGTCCACGTTCTTT
[37 nt withheld, positions 3582-3618]
ACCCTATCTCGGTCTATTCTTTTGATTTATAAGGGATTTTGCCGATTTCGGCCTATTGGTTAAAAAATGA
GCTGATTTAACAAAAATTTAACGCGAATTAATTCTGTGGAATGTGTGTCAGTTAGGGTGTGGAAAGTCCC
CAGGCTCCCCAGCAGGCAGAAGTATGCAAAGCATGCATCTCAATTAGTCAGCAACCAGGTGTGGAAAGTC
CCCAGGCTCCCCAGCAGGCAGAAGTATGCAAAGCATGCATCTCAATTAGTCAGCAACCATAGTCCCGCCC
CTAACTCCGCCCATCCCGCCCCTAACTCCGCCCAGTTCCGCCCATTCTCCGCCCCATGGCTGACTAATTT
TTTTTATTTATGCAGAGGCCGAGGCCGCCTCTGCCTCTGAGCTATTCCAGAAGTAGTGAGGAGGCTTTTT
TGGAGGCCTAGGCTTTTGCAAAAAGCTCCCGGGAGCTTGTATATCCATTTTCGGATCTGATCAGCACGTG
TTGACAATTAATCATCGGCATAGTATATCGGCATAGTATAATACGACAAGGTGAGGAACTAAACCATGGC
CAAGTTGACCAGTGCCGTTCCGGTGCTCACCGCGCGCGACGTCGCCGGAGCGGTCGAGTTCTGGACCGAC
CGGCTCGGGTTCTCCCGGGACTTCGTGGAGGACGACTTCGCCGGTGTGGTCCGGGACGACGTGACCCTGT
TCATCAGCGCGGTCCAGGACCAGGTGGTGCCGGACAACACCCTGGCCTGGGTGTGGGTGCGCGGCCTGGA
CGAGCTGTACGCCGAGTGGTCGGAGGTCGTGTCCACGAACTTCCGGGACGCCTCCGGGCCGGCCATGACC
GAGATCGGCGAGCAGCCGTGGGGGCGGGAGTTCGCCCTGCGCGACCCGGCCGGCAACTGCGTGCACTTCG
TGGCCGAGGAGCAGGACTGACACGTGCTACGAGATTTCGATTCCACCGCCGCCTTCTATGAAAGGTTGGG
CTTCGGAATCGTTTTCCGGGACGCCGGCTGGATGATCCTCCAGCGCGGGGATCTCATGCTGGAGTTCTTC
GCCCACCCCAACTTGTTTATTGCAGCTTATAATGGTTACAAATAAAGCAATAGCATCACAAATTTCACAA
ATAAAGCATTTTTTTCACTGCATTCTAGTTGTGGTTTGTCCAAACTCATCAATGTATCTTATCATGTCTG
TATACCGTCGACCTCTAGCTAGAGCTTGGCGTAATCATGGTCATAGCTGTTTCCTGTGTGAAATTGTTAT
CCGCTCACAATTCCACACAACATACGAGCCGGAAGCATAAAGTGTAAAGCCTGGGGTGCCTAATGAGTGA
GCTAACTCACATTAATTGCGTTGCGCTCACTGCCCGCTTTCCAGTCGGGAAACCTGTCGTGCCAGCTGCA
TTAATGAATCGGCCAACGCGCGGGGAGAGGCGGTTTGCGTATTGGGCGCTCTTCCGCTTCCTCGCTCACT
GACTCGCTGCGCTCGGTCGTTCGGCTGCGGCGAGCGGTATCAGCTCACTCAAAGGCGGTAATACGGTTAT
CCACAGAATCAGGGGATAACGCAGGAAAGAACATGTGAGCAAAAGGCCAGCAAAAGGCCAGGAACCGTAA
AAAGGCCGCGTTGCTGGCGTTTTTCCATAGGCTCCGCCCCCCTGACGAGCATCACAAAAATCGACGCTCA
AGTCAGAGGTGGCGAAACCCGACAGGACTATAAAGATACCAGGCGTTTCCCCCTGGAAGCTCCCTCGTGC
GCTCTCCTGTTCCGACCCTGCCGCTTACCGGATACCTGTCCGCCTTTCTCCCTTCGGGAAGCGTGGCGCT
TTCTCATAGCTCACGCTGTAGGTATCTCAGTTCGGTGTAGGTCGTTCGCTCCAAGCTGGGCTGTGTGCAC
GAACCCCCCGTTCAGCCCGACCGCTGCGCCTTATCCGGTAACTATCGTCTTGAGTCCAACCCGGTAAGAC
ACGACTTATCGCCACTGGCAGCAGCCACTGGTAACAGGATTAGCAGAGCGAGGTATGTAGGCGGTGCTAC
AGAGTTCTTGAAGTGGTGGCCTAACTACGGCTACACTAGAAGAACAGTATTTGGTATCTGCGCTCTGCTG
AAGCCAGTTACCTTCGGAAAAAGAGTTGGTAGCTCTTGATCCGGCAAACAAACCACCGCTGGTAGCGGTG
GTTTTTTTGTTTGCAAGCAGCAGATTACGCGCAGAAAAAAAGGATCTCAAGAAGATCCTTTGATCTTTTC
TACGGGGTCTGACGCTCAGTGGAACGAAAACTCACGTTAAGGGATTTTGGTCATGAGATTATCAAAAAGG
ATCTTCACCTAGATCCTTTTAAATTAAAAATGAAGTTTTAAATCAATCTAAAGTATATATGAGTAAACTT
GGTCTGACAGTTACCAATGCTTAATCAGTGAGGCACCTATCTCAGCGATCTGTCTATTTCGTTCATCCAT
AGTTGCCTGACTCCCCGTCGTGTAGATAACTACGATACGGGAGGGCTTACCATCTGGCCCCAGTGCTGCA
ATGATACCGCGAGACCCACGCTCACCGGCTCCAGATTTATCAGCAATAAACCAGCCAGCCGGAAGGGCCG
AGCGCAGAAGTGGTCCTGCAACTTTATCCGCCTCCATCCAGTCTATTAATTGTTGCCGGGAAGCTAGAGT
AAGTAGTTCGCCAGTTAATAGTTTGCGCAACGTTGTTGCCATTGCTACAGGCATCGTGGTGTCACGCTCG
TCGTTTGGTATGGCTTCATTCAGCTCCGGTTCCCAACGATCAAGGCGAGTTACATGATCCCCCATGTTGT
GCAAAAAAGCGGTTAGCTCCTTCGGTCCTCCGATCGTTGTCAGAAGTAAGTTGGCCGCAGTGTTATCACT
CATGGTTATGGCAGCACTGCATAATTCTCTTACTGTCATGCCATCCGTAAGATGCTTTTCTGTGACTGGT
GAGTACTCAACCAAGTCATTCTGAGAATAGTGTATGCGGCGACCGAGTTGCTCTTGCCCGGCGTCAATAC
GGGATAATACCGCGCCACATAGCAGAACTTTAAAAGTGCTCATCATTGGAAAACGTTCTTCGGGGCGAAA
ACTCTCAAGGATCTTACCGCTGTTGAGATCCAGTTCGATGTAACCCACTCGTGCACCCAACTGATCTTCA
GCATCTTTTACTTTCACCAGCGTTTCTGGGTGAGCAAAAACAGGAAGGCAAAATGCCGCAAAAAAGGGAA
TAAGGGCGACACGGAAATGTTGAATACTCATACTCTTCCTTTTTCAATATTATTGAAGCATTTATCAGGG
TTATTGTCTCATGAGCGGATACATATTTGAATGTATTTAGAAAAATAAACAAATAGGGGTTCCGCGCACA
TTTCCCCGAAAAGTGCCACCTGACGTCGACGGATCGGGAGATCTCCCGATCCCCTATGGTGCACTCTCAG
TACAATCTGCTCTGATGCCGCATAGTTAAGCCAGTATCTGCTCCCTGCTTGTGTGTTGGAGGTCGCTGAG
TAGTGCGCGAGCAAAATTTAAGCTACAACAAGGCAAGGCTTGACCGACAATTGCATGAAGAATCTGCTTA
GGGTTAGGCGTTTTGCGCTGCTTCGCGATGTACGGGCCAGATATACGCGTTGACATTGATTATTGACTAG
TTATTAATAGTAATCAATTACGGGGTCATTAGTTCATAGCCCATATATGGAGTTCCGCGTTACATAACTT
ACGGTAAATGGCCCGCCTGGCTGACCGCCCAACGACCCCCGCCCATTGACGTCAATAATGACGTATGTTC
CCATAGTAACGCCAATAGGGACTTTCCATTGACGTCAATGGGTGGAGTATTTACGGTAAACTGCCCACTT
GGCAGTACATCAAGTGTATCATATGCCAAGTACGCCCCCTATTGACGTCAATGACGGTAAATGGCCCGCC
TGGCATTATGCCCAGTACATGACCTTATGGGACTTTCCTACTTGGCAGTACATCTACGTATTAGTCATCG
CTATTACCATGGTGATGCGGTTTTGGCAGTACATCAATGGGCGTGGATAGCGGTTTGACTCACGGGGATT
TCCAAGTCTCCACCCCATTGACGTCAATGGGAGTTTGTTTTGGCACCAAAATCAACGGGACTTTCCAAAA
TGTCGTAACAACTCCGCCCCATTGACGCAAATGGGCGGTAGGCGTGTACGGTGGGAGGTCTATATAAGCA
GCGCGTTTTGCCTGTACTGGGTCTCTCTGGTTAGACCAGATCTGAGCCTGGGAGCTCTCTGGCTAACTAG
GGAACCCACTGCTTAAGCCTCAATAAAGCTTGCCTTGAGTGCTTCAAGTAGTGTGTGCCCGTCTGTTGTG
TGACTCTGGTAACTAGAGATCCCTCAGACCCTTTTAGTCAGTGTGGAAAATCTCTAGCAGTGGCGCCCGA
ACAGGGACTTGAAAGCGAAAGGGAAACCAGAGGAGCTCTCTCGACGCAGGACTCGGCTTGCTGAAGCGCG
CACGGCAAGAGGCGAGGGGCGGCGACTGGTGAGTACGCCAAAAATTTTGACTAGCGGAGGCTAGAAGGAG
AGAGATGGGTGCGAGAGCGTCAGTATTAAGCGGGGGAGAATTAGATCGCGATGGGAAAAAATTCGGTTAA
GGCCAGGGGGAAAGAAAAAATATAAATTAAAACATATAGTATGGGCAAGCAGGGAGCTAGAACGATTCGC
AGTTAATCCTGGCCTGTTAGAAACATCAGAAGGCTGTAGACAAATACTGGGACAGCTACAACCATCCCTT
CAGACAGGATCAGAAGAACTTAGATCATTATATAATACAGTAGCAACCCTCTATTGTGTGCATCAAAGGA
TAGAGATAAAAGACACCAAGGAAGCTTTAGACAAGATAGAGGAAGAGCAAAACAAAAGTAAGACCACCGC
ACAGCAAGCGGCCGCTGATCTTCAGACCTGGAGGAGGAGATATGAGGGACAATTGGAGAAGTGAATTATA
TAAATATAAAGTAGTAAAAATTGAACCATTAGGAGTAGCACCCACCAAGGCAAAGAGAAGAGTGGTGCAG
AGAGAAAAAAGAGCAGTGGGAATAGGAGCTTTGTTCCTTGGGTTCTTGGGAGCAGCAGGAAGCACTATGG
GCGCAGCGTCAATGACGCTGACGGTACAGGCCAGACAATTATTGTCTGGTATAGTGCAGCAGCAGAACAA
TTTGCTGAGGGCTATTGAGGCGCAACAGCATCTGTTGCAACTCACAGTCTGGGGCATCAAGCAGCTCCAG
GCAAGAATCCTGGCTGTGGAAAGATACCTAAAGGATCAACAGCTCCTGGGGATTTGGGGTTGCTCTGGAA
AACTCATTTGCACCACTGCTGTGCCTTGGAATGCTAGTTGGAGTAATAAATCTCTGGAACAGATTTGGAA
TCACACGACCTGGATGGAGTGGGACAGAGAAATTAACAATTACACAAGCTTAATACACTCCTTAATTGAA
GAATCGCAAAACCAGCAAGAAAAGAATGAACAAGAATTATTGGAATTAGATAAATGGGCAAGTTTGTGGA
ATTGGTTTAACATAACAAATTGGCTGTGGTATATAAAATTATTCATAATGATAGTAGGAGGCTTGGTAGG
TTTAAGAATAGTTTTTGCTGTACTTTCTATAGTGAATAGAGTTAGGCAGGGATATTCACCATTATCGTTT
CAGACCCACCTCCCAACCCCGAGGGGACCCGACAGGCCCGAAGGAATAGAAGAAGAAGGTGGAGAGAGAG
ACAGAGACAGATCCATTCGATTAGTGAACGGATCGGCACTGCGTGCGCCAATTCTGCAGACAAATGGCAG
TATTCATCCACAATTTTAAAAGAAAAGGGGGGATTGGGGGGTACAGTGCAGGGGAAAGAATAGTAGACAT
AATAGCAACAGACATACAAACTAAAGAATTACAAAAACAAATTACAAAAATTCAAAATTTTCGGGTTTAT
TACAGGGACAGCAGAGATCCAGTTTGGT
Features (pLannotate 1.2.2; 32 found; start..end, strand, type, name):
     20..290     +  protein_bind   tetracycline response element: contains seven copies of the tetracycline operator tetO tetracycline repressor TetR
    301..318     +  misc_feature   MCS (fragment): pUC18/19 multiple cloning site
    323..361     +  promoter       minimal CMV promoter: human cytomegalovirus (CMV) immediate early promoter
    473..1639    +  CDS            Txnip: TXNIP_MOUSE - Also known as Vdup1. Experimental evidence at protein level: Swiss-Prot protein existence level 1. May act as an oxidative stress mediator by inhibiting thioredoxin activity or by limiting its bioavailability. Interacts with COPS5 and restores COPS5-induced suppression of CDKN1B stability, blocking the COPS5-mediated translocation of CDKN1B from the nucleus to the cytoplasm. Inhibits the proteasomal degradation of DDIT4, and thereby contributes to the inhibition of the mammalian target of rapamycin complex 1 (mTORC1) (By similarity). Functions as a transcriptional repressor, poss
   1676..1694    +  misc_feature   MCS (fragment): pBluescript multiple cloning site
   1694..2282    +  misc_feature   WPRE: woodchuck hepatitis virus posttranscriptional regulatory element
   2219..2800    +  CDS            nef (fragment): NEF_HV1H2 - Experimental evidence at protein level: Swiss-Prot protein existence level 1. Extracellular Nef protein targets CD4(+) T-lymphocytes for apoptosis by interacting with CXCR4 surface receptors. From Human immunodeficiency virus type 1 group M subtype B (isolate HXB2) (HIV-1).
   2807..2987    +  LTR            5' LTR (truncated): truncated 5' long terminal repeat (LTR) from HIV-1
   3019..3243    +  polyA_signal   bGH poly(A) signal: bovine growth hormone polyadenylation signal
   3247..3268    +  promoter       SV40 promoter (fragment): SV40 enhancer and early promoter
   3289..3717    +  rep_origin     f1 ori (sequence partly withheld): f1 bacteriophage origin of replication; arrow indicates direction of (+) strand synthesis
   3731..4060    +  promoter       SV40 promoter: SV40 enhancer and early promoter
   4108..4155    +  promoter       EM7 promoter: synthetic bacterial promoter&nbsp
   4174..4548    +  CDS            BleoR: antibiotic-binding protein; Sh ble from Streptoalloteichus hindustanus; confers resistance to bleomycin, phleomycin, and Zeocin™
   4558..4683    +  CDS            ble (fragment): BLE_KLEPN - Experimental evidence at protein level: Swiss-Prot protein existence level 1. Binding protein with a strong affinity to the bleomycin family of antibiotics. Binds to CL990; an antimitotic-antibiotic compound. From Klebsiella pneumoniae.
   4678..4799    +  polyA_signal   SV40 poly(A) signal: SV40 polyadenylation signal
   4872..4888    -  protein_bind   lac operator: The lac repressor binds to the lac operator to inhibit transcription in E. coli. This inhibition can be relieved by adding lactose or isopropyl-β-D-thiogalactopyranoside (IPTG). lac repressor encoded by lacI
   4896..4926    -  promoter       lac promoter: promoter for the E. coli lac operon
   4941..4962    -  protein_bind   CAP binding site: CAP binding activates transcription in the presence of cAMP. E. coli catabolite activator protein
   4975..5067    -  CDS            lacI (fragment): lac repressor; lacI; The lac repressor binds to the lac operator to inhibit transcription in E. coli. This inhibition can be relieved by adding lactose or isopropyl-β-D-thiogalactopyranoside (IPTG).
   5250..5838    -  rep_origin     ori: high-copy-number ColE1/pMB1/pBR322/pUC origin of replication
   6009..6869    -  CDS            AmpR: β-lactamase; bla; confers resistance to ampicillin, carbenicillin, and related antibiotics
   6870..6974    -  promoter       AmpR promoter: bla
   7033..7085    -  misc_feature   bom (fragment): basis of mobility region from pBR322
   7240..7619    +  enhancer       CMV enhancer: human cytomegalovirus immediate early enhancer
   7620..7819    +  promoter       CMV promoter: human cytomegalovirus (CMV) immediate early promoter
   7837..8017    +  LTR            5' LTR (truncated): truncated 5' long terminal repeat (LTR) from HIV-1
   8064..8189    +  misc_feature   HIV-1 Ψ: packaging signal of human immunodeficiency virus type 1
   8173..8536    +  CDS            HIV-1 gag (fragment): gag protein from human immunodeficiency virus 1; gag
   8682..8915    +  misc_feature   RRE: The Rev response element (RRE) of HIV-1 allows for Rev-dependent mRNA export from the nucleus to the cytoplasm.
   9292..9392    +  CDS            Rev (fragment): human immunodeficiency virus 1 (HIV-1) Rev protein; rev; enhances nuclear export of unspliced and incompletely spliced viral mRNAs
   9442..9559    +  misc_feature   cPPT/CTS: central polypurine tract and central termination sequence of HIV-1
