[The description below was written by a language model from this plasmid's Addgene catalogue record and pLannotate feature annotations shown in this document.]
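Description:
pFUW-TetO-Txnip is a lentiviral transfer plasmid built on the pFUW-TetO backbone for doxycycline-inducible expression of mouse Txnip (thioredoxin-interacting protein) in mammalian cells. It is propagated in E. coli as a high-copy plasmid through a ColE1/pUC-type origin with ampicillin selection (AmpR under its own bla promoter). It also carries an f1 origin. Outside the proviral region, a backbone cassette places the bleomycin/Zeocin resistance gene under SV40 and EM7 promoters with an SV40 polyadenylation signal.

The viral genome is transcribed in packaging cells from a CMV enhancer/promoter fused to a truncated HIV-1 5' LTR. This is followed by the Ψ packaging signal with a gag fragment, the Rev response element for Rev-dependent nuclear export, and the cPPT/CTS. The internal expression cassette consists of a tetracycline response element with seven tetO copies upstream of a minimal CMV promoter. The "CMV" promoter listed in the catalogue therefore corresponds to this Tet-responsive minimal promoter rather than a constitutive one. It drives the Txnip coding sequence, which is followed by a WPRE to enhance transcript expression, then the 3' truncated LTR and a bGH polyadenylation signal. Induction requires a tetracycline-controlled transactivator, which no annotated feature on this plasmid encodes and which must therefore be supplied separately. No epitope tag, reporter or mammalian selection marker is annotated within the proviral region.

The depositor notes an M172K substitution in Txnip relative to the reference protein, which is not known to affect function. The associated publication concerns reprogramming of somatic cells to cross-presenting dendritic cells, but the record does not state the specific role of Txnip in that work.
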