Addgene plasmid #178437: pFUW-TetO-Txnip
Purpose: doxycycline-inducible expression of Mouse Txnip in mammalian cells
Depositing lab: Filipe Pereira. Depositing organization: Center for Neuroscience and Cell Biology, University of Coimbra. Publication: Single-cell transcriptional profiling informs efficient reprogramming of human somatic cells to cross-presenting dendritic cells. Rosa FF, Pires CF, Kurochkin I, Halitzki E, Zahan T, Arh N, Zimmermannova O, Ferreira AG, Li H, Karlsson S, Scheding S, Pereira CF. Sci Immunol. 2022 Mar 4;7(69):eabg5539. doi: 10.1126/sciimmunol.abg5539. Epub 2022 Mar 4. PubMed 35245086.
Backbone
  Vector backbone: pFUW-TetO
  Vector type: Mammalian Expression, Lentiviral
Growth in bacteria
  Bacterial resistance: Ampicillin, 100 μg/mL
  Growth temperature: 37°C
  Growth strain: NEB Stable
  Copy number: High Copy
Gene/Insert
  Gene/Insert name: Txnip
  Species: M. musculus (mouse)
  Insert size (bp): 1193
  Entrez Gene: Txnip (a.k.a. 1200008J08Rik, Hyplip1, THIF, Tbp-2, VDUP1)
  Promoter: CMV
  Cloning method: Restriction Enzyme; 5′ cloning site NheI (unknown if destroyed); 3′ cloning site XbaI (unknown if destroyed)
  Sequencing primers: 5′ TCCACGCTGTTTTGACCTCC
Terms and licenses: Academic/Nonprofit Terms; Industry Terms: Not Available to Industry
Depositor comments: Please note: Plasmid contains a M172K mutation in mouse Txnip compared to the NCBI reference sequence NP_001009935.1. This mutation is not known to affect plasmid function.
How to cite: pFUW-TetO-Txnip was a gift from Filipe Pereira (Addgene plasmid # 178437 ; http://n2t.net/addgene:178437 ; RRID:Addgene_178437)
